>Addgene plasmid #99484 | pAP608-1 | addgene full sequence | sequence record 193122 | Addgene NGS Result
CTGTTCTTCTAGTGTAGCCGTAGTTAGGCCACCACTTCAAGAACTCTGTAGCACCGCCTACATACCTCGC
TCTGCTAATCCTGTTACCAGTGGCTGCTGCCAGTGGCGATAAGTCGTGTCTTACCGGGTTGGACTCAAGA
CGATAGTTACCGGATAAGGCGCAGCGGTCGGGCTGAACGGGGGGTTCGTGCACACAGCCCAGCTTGGAGC
GAACGACCTACACCGAACTGAGATACCTACAGCGTGAGCTATGAGAAAGCGCCACGCTTCCCGAAGGGAG
AAAGGCGGACAGGTATCCGGTAAGCGGCAGGGTCGGAACAGGAGAGCGCACGAGGGAGCTTCCAGGGGGA
AACGCCTGGTATCTTTATAGTCCTGTCGGGTTTCGCCACCTCTGACTTGAGCGTCGATTTTTGTGATGCT
CGTCAGGGGGGCGGAGCCTATGGAAAAACGCCAGCAACGCGGCCTTTTTACGGTTCCTGGCCTTTTGCTG
GCCTTTTGCTCACATGTTCTTTCCTGCGTTATCCCCTGATTCTGTGGATAACCGTATTACCGCCTTTGAG
TGAGCTGATACCGCTCGCCGCAGCCGAACGACCGAGCGCAGCGAGTCAGTGAGCGAGGAAGCGGAAGAGC
GCCCAATACGCAAACCGCCTCTCCCCGCGCGTTGGCCGATTCATTAATGCAGCTGGCACGACAGGTTTCC
CGACTGGAAAGCGGGCAGTGAGCGCAACGCAATTAATGTGAGTTAGCTCACTCATTAGGCACCCCAGGCT
TTACACTTTATGCTTCCGGCTCGTATGTTGTGTGGAATTGTGAGCGGATAACAATTTCACACAGGAAACA
GCTATGACCATGATTACGCCAAGCTTGCATGCCTGCAGGTCGACTCTAGAGGATCTGAGACTTTTTTCTT
GGCGGCACAATAAAGTTTCCTCTTTTTGTTGGGTCACTCAACGAACACAATACAAATATTTGAGCGCTCG
CATTTTTCTCAACCTTTCGGGTTTAAAGCACTTCAAAATGGAATTGAAGAGAGATTGTGAAAGTACATCA
GACAGAATCACATTTTGATAGCATTCACTTCACTCAGATGCAAACTTTTCAGTGACTATAAAAAGTCATA
AAATAATAACATTAAAAAAGCAAATAAATTAGCGAGAGAATTTTTTGACAAAAAGAAAGAAGAGTGATAG
AGAAGAAGGGAATGCTTGAAAGGATTTTGCATTTATCACTAGTTTACAGATCCTCTTCTGATATCAGTTT
TTGTTCTCCTTGGAAGTAGAGGTTCTCCTTGTCATCGTCATCCTTGTAATCGATATCATGATCTTTATAA
TCACCGTCATGGTCTTTGTAGTCTTTGTATAGTTCGTCCATGCCATGTGTAATCCCAGCAGCTGTTACAA
ACTCAAGAAGGACCATGTGGTCTCTCTTTTCGTTGGGATCTTTCGAAAGGGCAGATTGTGTGGACAGGTA
ATGGTTGTCTGGTAAAAGGACAGGGCCATCGCCAATTGGAGTATTTTGTTGATAATGGTCTGCTAGTTGA
ACGCTTCCATCTTCAATGTTGTGTCTAATTTTGAAGTTCTGAAAATTTAAATCAGATTAGTTAGTTAGTA
AAATCATGTTTAAACTTACAACTTTGATTCCATTCTTTTGTTTGTCTGCCATGATGTATACATTGTGTGA
GTTATAGTTGTATTCCAATTTGTGTCCAAGAATGTTTCCATCTTCTTTAAAATCAATACCTTTTAACTCG
ATTCTATTAACAAGGGTATCACCTTCAAACTTGACTTCAGCACCTGAAAATTTAAATATGTATGGTTAGT
TAGTACCGAACTGTTTAAACTTACGTGTCTTGTAGTTCCCGTCATCTTTGAAAAATATAGTTCTTTCCTG
TACATAACCTTCGGGCATGGCACTCTTGAAAAAGTCATGCCGTTTCATATGATCTGGGTATCTCGAGAAG
CATTGAACACCATAACAGAAAGTAGTGACAAGTGTTGGCTGAAAATTTAAATAATCAGGGTTAGTTAGTA
TATATATGTTTAAACTTACCCATGGAACAGGTAGTTTTCCAGTAGTGCAAATAAATTTAAGGGTAAGTTT
TCCGTATGTTGCATCACCTTCACCCTCTCCACTGACAGAAAATTTGTGCCCATTAACATCACCATCTAAT
TCAACAAGAATTGGGACAACTCCAGTGAAAAGTTCTTCTCCTTTACTACTAGTTCTAGAGCGGCCGCCAC
CGGTGGAGCTCCACCGATCCCCCGGGCACTTGCTGGAAGTGTACTTGGTGACGGCCTTGGTTCCCTCAGA
CACGGCGTGCTTGGCAAGTTCTCCTGGGAGAATCAAACGGACAGCGGTTTGAATTTCGCGGGATGAGATC
GTTGAGCGTTTGTTGTAATGAGCAAGACGGGAAGCTTCCGAAGCGATGCGTTCGAATACATCGTTGACGA
AGGAGTTCATGATAGACATGGCCTTGGAGGAGACTCCGGTGTCTGGGTGAACTTGCTTGAGAACACGGTA
GATGTAGACGGAGTACGATTCCTTGCGGGCATGACGTCTCTTCTTTCCGTCCTTTGGCTTGGCAACGACG
GTCTTGGCGGCCTTCTTGGCTCCCTTGGCAGATGGCTTTGGTGGCATGATCCCCGGGTACCGAGCTCGAA
TTCACTGGCCGTCGTTTTACAACGTCGTGACTGGGAAAACCCTGGCGTTACCCAACTTAATCGCCTTGCA
GCACATCCCCCTTTCGCCAGCTGGCGTAATAGCGAAGAGGCCCGCACCGATCGCCCTTCCCAACAGTTGC
GCAGCCTGAATGGCGAATGGCGCCTGATGCGGTATTTTCTCCTTACGCATCTGTGCGGTATTTCACACCG
CATATGGTGCACTCTCAGTACAATCTGCTCTGATGCCGCATAGTTAAGCCAGCCCCGACACCCGCCAACA
CCCGCTGACGCGCCCTGACGGGCTTGTCTGCTCCCGGCATCCGCTTACAGACAAGCTGTGACCGTCTCCG
GGAGCTGCATGTGTCAGAGGTTTTCACCGTCATCACCGAAACGCGCGAGACGAAAGGGCCTCGTGATACG
CCTATTTTTATAGGTTAATGTCATGATAATAATGGTTTCTTAGACGTCAGGTGGCACTTTTCGGGGAAAT
GTGCGCGGAACCCCTATTTGTTTATTTTTCTAAATACATTCAAATATGTATCCGCTCATGAGACAATAAC
CCTGATAAATGCTTCAATAATATTGAAAAAGGAAGAGTATGAGTATTCAACATTTCCGTGTCGCCCTTAT
TCCCTTTTTTGCGGCATTTTGCCTTCCTGTTTTTGCTCACCCAGAAACGCTGGTGAAAGTAAAAGATGCT
GAAGATCAGTTGGGTGCACGAGTGGGTTACATCGAACTGGATCTCAACAGCGGTAAGATCCTTGAGAGTT
TTCGCCCCGAAGAACGTTTTCCAATGATGAGCACTTTTAAAGTTCTGCTATGTGGCGCGGTATTATCCCG
TATTGACGCCGGGCAAGAGCAACTCGGTCGCCGCATACACTATTCTCAGAATGACTTGGTTGAGTACTCA
CCAGTCACAGAAAAGCATCTTACGGATGGCATGACAGTAAGAGAATTATGCAGTGCTGCCATAACCATGA
GTGATAACACTGCGGCCAACTTACTTCTGACAACGATCGGAGGACCGAAGGAGCTAACCGCTTTTTTGCA
CAACATGGGGGATCATGTAACTCGCCTTGATCGTTGGGAACCGGAGCTGAATGAAGCCATACCAAACGAC
GAGCGTGACACCACGATGCCTGTAGCAATGGCAACAACGTTGCGCAAACTATTAACTGGCGAACTACTTA
CTCTAGCTTCCCGGCAACAATTAATAGACTGGATGGAGGCGGATAAAGTTGCAGGACCACTTCTGCGCTC
GGCCCTTCCGGCTGGCTGGTTTATTGCTGATAAATCTGGAGCCGGTGAGCGTGGGTCTCGCGGTATCATT
GCAGCACTGGGGCCAGATGGTAAGCCCTCCCGTATCGTAGTTATCTACACGACGGGGAGTCAGGCAACTA
TGGATGAACGAAATAGACAGATCGCTGAGATAGGTGCCTCACTGATTAAGCATTGGTAACTGTCAGACCA
AGTTTACTCATATATACTTTAGATTGATTTAAAACTTCATTTTTAATTTAAAAGGATCTAGGTGAAGATC
CTTTTTGATAATCTCATGACCAAAATCCCTTAACGTGAGTTTTCGTTCCACTGAGCGTCAGACCCCGTAG
AAAAGATCAAAGGATCTTCTTGAGATCCTTTTTTTCTGCGCGTAATCTGCTGCTTGCAAACAAAAAAACC
ACCGCTACCAGCGGTGGTTTGTTTGCCGGATCAAGAGCTACCAACTCTTTTTCCGAAGGTAACTGGCTTC
AGCAGAGCGCAGATACCAAATA
Features (pLannotate 1.2.2; 17 found; start..end, strand, type, name):
    629..721     +  CDS            lacI (fragment): lac repressor; lacI; The lac repressor binds to the lac operator to inhibit transcription in E. coli. This inhibition can be relieved by adding lactose or isopropyl-β-D-thiogalactopyranoside (IPTG).
    734..755     +  protein_bind   CAP binding site: CAP binding activates transcription in the presence of cAMP. E. coli catabolite activator protein
    770..800     +  promoter       lac promoter: promoter for the E. coli lac operon
    808..824     +  protein_bind   lac operator: The lac repressor binds to the lac operator to inhibit transcription in E. coli. This inhibition can be relieved by adding lactose or isopropyl-β-D-thiogalactopyranoside (IPTG). lac repressor encoded by lacI
    861..895     -  misc_feature   MCS (fragment): pUC18/19 multiple cloning site
    899..1222    -  terminator     tbb-2 terminator: tbb-2; transcription terminator for the C. elegans tubulin beta-2 gene
   1288..1353    -  CDS            3xFLAG: three tandem FLAG® epitope tags, followed by an enterokinase cleavage site
   1354..2217    -  CDS            Q80R: Q80R is a fluorescent protein, derived from Aequorea victoria.
   2218..2242    -  misc_feature   MCS (fragment): pBluescript multiple cloning site
   2269..2637    -  CDS            his-11: H2B1_CAEEL - Experimental evidence at protein level: Swiss-Prot protein existence level 1. Core component of nucleosome. Nucleosomes wrap and compact DNA into chromatin, limiting DNA accessibility to the cellular machineries which require DNA as a template. Histones thereby play a central role in transcription regulation, DNA repair, DNA replication and chromosomal stability. DNA accessibility is regulated via a complex set of post-translational modifications of histones, also called histone code, and nucleosome remodeling. From Caenorhabditis elegans.
   2638..2663    -  misc_feature   MCS (fragment): pUC18/19 multiple cloning site
   2660..2817    +  CDS            lacZα (fragment): LacZα fragment of β-galactosidase; lacZ fragment
   2823..2922    -  misc_feature   bom (fragment): basis of mobility region from pBR322
   3024..3059    -  CDS            rop (fragment): Rop protein, which maintains plasmids at low copy number; rop
   3154..3258    +  promoter       AmpR promoter: bla
   3259..4119    +  CDS            AmpR: β-lactamase; bla; confers resistance to ampicillin, carbenicillin, and related antibiotics
   4290..446     +  rep_origin     ori (across the origin): high-copy-number ColE1/pMB1/pBR322/pUC origin of replication
