[The description below was written by a language model from this plasmid's Addgene catalogue record and pLannotate feature annotations shown in this document.]
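Description:
pAP608-1 is a small (about 4.4 kb) pUC19-based cloning plasmid propagated at high copy in E. coli through the pUC/ColE1-type origin and selected with ampicillin via the β-lactamase (AmpR) gene and its promoter. Although catalogued as a bacterial expression vector, its payload is a C. elegans cassette inserted by ligation-independent cloning into the pUC multiple cloning site. This interrupts the lacZα region, so only fragments of the MCS and lacZα remain on either side, along with the usual lac promoter, operator and CAP binding site. M13 forward and reverse primer sites flank the insert for sequencing.

The insert encodes a histone H2B fusion. The annotated H2B coding sequence matches C. elegans his-11 and is joined through a short linker to GFP, an Aequorea victoria derivative that the record says contains three introns, a common feature for improving expression in worms. GFP is followed by a 3xFLAG epitope, a TEV protease cleavage site and a Myc tag, and the cassette ends with the tbb-2 (β-tubulin) 3′UTR/terminator. The automated feature table picks up the H2B, GFP, 3xFLAG and tbb-2 elements but not the TEV and Myc segments, which presumably lie in the unannotated gap between 3xFLAG and the terminator. The cassette runs antisense to the lac promoter, and neither the record nor the annotation lists a nematode promoter upstream of H2B, so the plasmid does not appear to be a self-contained worm expression unit.

The associated publication concerns CRISPR-Cas9 genome editing with linear repair templates in C. elegans. The plasmid therefore most plausibly serves as a source for amplifying such templates, allowing a nuclear, chromatin-localised fluorescent and epitope-tagged reporter to be inserted at a chosen locus.
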