Addgene plasmid #99484: pAP608-1
Purpose: H2B::linker::GFP (contain 3 introns)::3XFlag::TEV::Myc::tbb-2 3UTR
Depositing lab: Geraldine Seydoux. Depositing organization: Johns Hopkins University and School of Medicine. Publication: Precision genome editing using CRISPR-Cas9 and linear repair templates in C. elegans. Paix A, Folkmann A, Seydoux G. Methods. 2017 May 15;121-122:86-93. doi: 10.1016/j.ymeth.2017.03.023. Epub 2017 Apr 7. PubMed 28392263.
Backbone
  Vector backbone: pUC19
  Vector type: Bacterial Expression
Growth in bacteria
  Bacterial resistance: Ampicillin, 100 μg/mL
  Growth temperature: 37°C
  Growth strain: DH5alpha
  Copy number: High Copy
Gene/Insert
  Gene/Insert name: H2B::linker::GFP with introns::3XFlag::TEV::Myc::tbb-2 3UTR
  Species: C. elegans (nematode)
  Cloning method: Ligation Independent Cloning
  Sequencing primers: 5′ M13pUC-Fwd; 3′ M13pUC-Rev
Terms and licenses: Academic/Nonprofit Terms; Industry Terms: Not Available to Industry
How to cite: pAP608-1 was a gift from Geraldine Seydoux (Addgene plasmid # 99484 ; http://n2t.net/addgene:99484 ; RRID:Addgene_99484)
