>Addgene plasmid #99484 | pAP608-1 | depositor partial sequence | sequence record 182235 | Insert + 15bp up/downstream in Plasmid. See for details the File S1 from Paix et al, Methods 2017
CGGTACCCGGGGATCATGCCACCAAAGCCATCTGCCAAGGGAGCCAAGAAGGCCGCCAAGACCGTCGTTG
CCAAGCCAAAGGACGGAAAGAAGAGACGTCATGCCCGCAAGGAATCGTACTCCGTCTACATCTACCGTGT
TCTCAAGCAAGTTCACCCAGACACCGGAGTCTCCTCCAAGGCCATGTCTATCATGAACTCCTTCGTCAAC
GATGTATTCGAACGCATCGCTTCGGAAGCTTCCCGTCTTGCTCATTACAACAAACGCTCAACGATCTCAT
CCCGCGAAATTCAAACCGCTGTCCGTTTGATTCTCCCAGGAGAACTTGCCAAGCACGCCGTGTCTGAGGG
AACCAAGGCCGTCACCAAGTACACTTCCAGCAAGTGCCCGGGGGATCGGTGGAGCTCCACCGGTGGCGGC
CGCTCTAGAACTAGTAGTAAAGGAGAAGAACTTTTCACTGGAGTTGTCCCAATTCTTGTTGAATTAGATG
GTGATGTTAATGGGCACAAATTTTCTGTCAGTGGAGAGGGTGAAGGTGATGCAACATACGGAAAACTTAC
CCTTAAATTTATTTGCACTACTGGAAAACTACCTGTTCCATGGGTAAGTTTAAACATATATATACTAACT
AACCCTGATTATTTAAATTTTCAGCCAACACTTGTCACTACTTTCTGTTATGGTGTTCAATGCTTCTCGA
GATACCCAGATCATATGAAACGGCATGACTTTTTCAAGAGTGCCATGCCCGAAGGTTATGTACAGGAAAG
AACTATATTTTTCAAAGATGACGGGAACTACAAGACACGTAAGTTTAAACAGTTCGGTACTAACTAACCA
TACATATTTAAATTTTCAGGTGCTGAAGTCAAGTTTGAAGGTGATACCCTTGTTAATAGAATCGAGTTAA
AAGGTATTGATTTTAAAGAAGATGGAAACATTCTTGGACACAAATTGGAATACAACTATAACTCACACAA
TGTATACATCATGGCAGACAAACAAAAGAATGGAATCAAAGTTGTAAGTTTAAACATGATTTTACTAACT
AACTAATCTGATTTAAATTTTCAGAACTTCAAAATTAGACACAACATTGAAGATGGAAGCGTTCAACTAG
CAGACCATTATCAACAAAATACTCCAATTGGCGATGGCCCTGTCCTTTTACCAGACAACCATTACCTGTC
CACACAATCTGCCCTTTCGAAAGATCCCAACGAAAAGAGAGACCACATGGTCCTTCTTGAGTTTGTAACA
GCTGCTGGGATTACACATGGCATGGACGAACTATACAAAGACTACAAAGACCATGACGGTGATTATAAAG
ATCATGATATCGATTACAAGGATGACGATGACAAGGAGAACCTCTACTTCCAAGGAGAACAAAAACTGAT
ATCAGAAGAGGATCTGTAAACTAGTGATAAATGCAAAATCCTTTCAAGCATTCCCTTCTTCTCTATCACT
CTTCTTTCTTTTTGTCAAAAAATTCTCTCGCTAATTTATTTGCTTTTTTAATGTTATTATTTTATGACTT
TTTATAGTCACTGAAAAGTTTGCATCTGAGTGAAGTGAATGCTATCAAAATGTGATTCTGTCTGATGTAC
TTTCACAATCTCTCTTCAATTCCATTTTGAAGTGCTTTAAACCCGAAAGGTTGAGAAAAATGCGAGCGCT
CAAATATTTGTATTGTGTTCGTTGAGTGACCCAACAAAAAGAGGAAACTTTATTGTGCCGCCAAGAAAAA
AGTCTCAGATCCTCTAGAGTCG
